Addgene plasmid #44858: pFA6a-link-yomRuby2-SpHis5
Purpose: Yeast tagging vector to create gene fusion with yeast optimized mRuby2 with SpHis5 selection
Depositing lab: Wendell Lim & Kurt Thorn. Depositing organization: University of California, San Francisco (UCSF). Publication: Improved Blue, Green, and Red Fluorescent Protein Tagging Vectors for S. cerevisiae. Lee S, Lim WA, Thorn KS. PLoS One. 2013 Jul 2;8(7):e67902. doi: 10.1371/journal.pone.0067902. Print 2013. PubMed 23844123.
Backbone
  Vector backbone: pFA6a
  Vector type: Yeast Expression
  Selectable markers: HIS3
Growth in bacteria
  Bacterial resistance: Ampicillin, 100 μg/mL
  Growth temperature: 37°C
  Growth strain: DH5alpha
  Copy number: Unknown
Gene/Insert
  Gene/Insert name: yomRuby2 (alt name: Yeast Optimized mRuby2)
  Species: Synthetic
Terms and licenses: Academic/Nonprofit Terms; Industry Terms: Not Available to Industry
Depositor comments: This vector is derived from the sequences published in “Optimized cassettes for fluorescent protein tagging in Saccharomyces cerevisiae.” Sheff MA, Thorn KS. Yeast. 2004 Jun;21(8):661-70. These plasmids were generated with funding from an NIGMS Systems Biology Center grant, number P50 GM081879. Please acknowledge this grant if you use these plasmids.
How to cite: pFA6a-link-yomRuby2-SpHis5 was a gift from Wendell Lim & Kurt Thorn (Addgene plasmid # 44858 ; http://n2t.net/addgene:44858 ; RRID:Addgene_44858)
