[The description below was written by a language model from this plasmid's Addgene catalogue record and pLannotate feature annotations shown in this document.]
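Description:
pFA6a-link-yomRuby2-SpHis5 is a yeast tagging vector built on the pFA6a backbone, designed as a template for making chromosomal gene fusions to a red fluorescent protein in Saccharomyces cerevisiae rather than as a self-replicating yeast expression plasmid. The feature table shows no yeast origin or centromere. In E. coli it is maintained through a high-copy ColE1/pUC-type origin and selected with ampicillin via the β-lactamase gene and its native promoter. Short remnants of lacI, rop and the pBR322 bom region are backbone leftovers, and T7 and SP6 phage promoters flank the cassette region.

The payload is a two-part module. The first part is yomRuby2, a synthetic, yeast codon-optimized version of mRuby2, a constitutively fluorescent red protein derived from Entacmaea quadricolor. No promoter is annotated upstream of it, which fits its role as a C-terminal tag expressed from the target gene's own promoter. The "link" in the name suggests a linker ahead of the fluorescent protein, although no linker is annotated separately. The S. cerevisiae ADH1 terminator follows the coding sequence and supplies transcription termination for the fused gene. The second part is the selection marker: Schizosaccharomyces pombe his5, encoding imidazoleglycerol-phosphate dehydratase, driven by the Ashbya gossypii TEF promoter and closed by the TEF terminator. It complements S. cerevisiae his3 mutations, while its heterologous sequence limits recombination at the native HIS3 locus.

Cassettes of this family are typically amplified with primers carrying homology to the target locus and integrated by homologous recombination, with transformants selected for histidine prototrophy. The plasmid belongs to a set of improved blue, green and red fluorescent protein tagging vectors derived from earlier optimized tagging cassettes.
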