Features (pLannotate 1.2.2; 13 found; start..end, strand, type, name):
     53..763     +  CDS            mRuby2: mRuby2 is a basic (constitutively fluorescent) red fluorescent protein published in 2012, derived from Entacmaea quadricolor. It has moderate acid sensitivity.
    787..974     +  terminator     ADH1 terminator: S. cerevisiae ADH1; transcription terminator for the S. cerevisiae alcohol dehydrogenase 1 (ADH1) gene
   1049..1392    +  promoter       TEF promoter: Ashbya gossypii TEF promoter
   1393..2046    +  CDS            S. pombe his5: imidazoleglycerol-phosphate dehydratase, required for histidine biosynthesis; Schizosaccharomyces pombe his5; yeast auxotrophic marker; corresponds to S. cerevisiae HIS3
   2052..2249    +  terminator     TEF terminator: Ashbya gossypii TEF terminator
   2354..2372    -  promoter       T7 promoter: promoter for bacteriophage T7 RNA polymerase
   2394..2447    -  CDS            lacI (fragment): lac repressor; lacI; The lac repressor binds to the lac operator to inhibit transcription in E. coli. This inhibition can be relieved by adding lactose or isopropyl-β-D-thiogalactopyranoside (IPTG).
   2630..3218    -  rep_origin     ori: high-copy-number ColE1/pMB1/pBR322/pUC origin of replication
   3389..4249    -  CDS            AmpR: β-lactamase; bla; confers resistance to ampicillin, carbenicillin, and related antibiotics
   4250..4354    -  promoter       AmpR promoter: bla
   4449..4484    +  CDS            rop (fragment): Rop protein, which maintains plasmids at low copy number; rop
   4586..4637    +  misc_feature   bom (fragment): basis of mobility region from pBR322
   4700..4718    +  promoter       SP6 promoter: promoter for bacteriophage SP6 RNA polymerase
>Addgene plasmid #44858 | pFA6a-link-yomRuby2-SpHis5 | addgene full sequence | sequence record 227916 | Addgene NGS Result
AGCTTCGTACGCTGCAGGTCGACGGATCGGTGACGGTGCTGGTTTAATTAACATGGTGTCCAAAGGAGAG
GAGTTAATCAAGGAAAACATGAGAATGAAAGTTGTCATGGAGGGCTCCGTTAATGGTCACCAATTCAAGT
GTACAGGGGAAGGTGAAGGTAATCCTTACATGGGTACACAAACTATGAGAATTAAAGTAATTGAAGGCGG
ACCACTACCATTTGCATTTGACATTCTGGCAACGTCATTCATGTACGGATCACGAACTTTCATCAAGTAC
CCTAAAGGTATACCAGACTTTTTCAAGCAATCTTTTCCAGAGGGTTTTACATGGGAAAGGGTTACAAGAT
ACGAAGATGGGGGTGTCGTCACAGTTATGCAAGATACTTCATTAGAAGATGGCTGCCTTGTCTATCATGT
GCAAGTAAGAGGGGTGAATTTTCCTTCTAACGGACCTGTGATGCAGAAAAAGACCAAAGGTTGGGAACCA
AATACTGAAATGATGTACCCAGCTGATGGAGGTTTGAGAGGCTACACACACATGGCGCTTAAAGTTGATG
GTGGAGGTCATTTGTCTTGTAGTTTTGTTACCACTTATCGTTCTAAAAAGACTGTTGGCAATATCAAAAT
GCCAGGAATACATGCTGTAGACCACAGACTAGAAAGACTCGAAGAGAGCGATAACGAAATGTTCGTTGTA
CAGAGAGAGCATGCCGTAGCCAAATTTGCTGGCTTAGGCGGTGGTATGGATGAATTGTATAAGTAAGGCG
CGCCACTTCTAAATAAGCGAATTTCTTATGATTTATGATTTTTATTATTAAATAAGTTATAAAAAAAATA
AGTGTATACAAATTTTAAAGTGACTCTTAGGTTTTAAAACGAAAATTCTTATTCTTGAGTAACTCTTTCC
TGTAGGTCAGGTTGCTTTCTCAGGTATAGTATGAGGTCGCTCTTATTGACCACACCTCTACCGGCAGATC
CGCTAGGGATAACAGGGTAATATAGATCTGTTTAGCTTGCCTCGTCCCCGCCGGGTCACCCGGCCAGCGA
CATGGAGGCCCAGAATACCCTCCTTGACAGTCTTGACGTGCGCAGCTCAGGGGCATGATGTGACTGTCGC
CCGTACATTTAGCCCATACATCCCCATGTATAATCATTTGCATCCATACATTTTGATGGCCGCACGGCGC
GAAGCAAAAATTACGGCTCCTCGCTGCAGACCTGCGAGCAGGGAAACGCTCCCCTCACAGACGCGTTGAA
TTGTCCCCACGCCGCGCCCCTGTAGAGAAATATAAAAGGTTAGGATTTGCCACTGAGGTTCTTCTTTCAT
ATACTTCCTTTTAAAATCTTGCTAGGATACAGTTCTCACATCACATCCGAACATAAACAACCATGGGTAG
GAGGGCTTTTGTAGAAAGAAATACGAACGAAACGAAAATCAGCGTTGCCATCGCTTTGGACAAAGCTCCC
TTACCTGAAGAGTCGAATTTTATTGATGAACTTATAACTTCCAAGCATACAAACCAAAAGGGAGAACAAG
TAATCCAAGTAGACACGGGAATTGGATTCTTGGATCACATGTATCATGCACTGGCTAAACATGCAGGCTG
GAGCTTACGACTTTACTCAAGAGGTGATTTAATCATCGATGATCATCACACTGCAGAAGATACTGCTATT
GCACTTGGTATTGCATTCAAGCAGGCTATGAGTAACTTTGCCGGCGTTAAAAGATTTGGACATGCTTATT
GTCCACTTGACGAAGCTCTTTCTAGAAGCGTAGTTGACTTGTCGGGACGGCCCTATGCTGTTATCGATTT
GGGATTAAAGCGTGAAAAGGTTGGGGAATTGTCCTGTGAAATGATCCCTCACTTACTATATTCCTTTTCG
GTAGCAGCTGGAATTACTTTGCATGTTACCTGCTTATATGGTAGTAATGACCATCATCGTGCTGAAAGCG
CTTTTAAATCTCTGGCTGTTGCCATGCGCGCGGCTACTAGTCTTACTGGAAGTTCTGAAGTCCCAAGCAC
GAAGGGAGTGTTGTAAAGAGTACTGACAATAAAAAGATTCTTGTTTTCAAGAACTTGTCATTTGTATAGT
TTTTTTATATTGTAGTTGTTCTATTTTAATCAAATGTTAGCGTGATTTATATTTTTTTTCGCCTCGACAT
CATCTGCCCAGATGCGAAGTTAAGTGCGCAGAAAGTAATATCATGCGTCAATCGTATGTGAATGCTGGTC
GCTATACTGCTGTCGATTCGATACTAACGCCGCCATCCAGTTTAAACGAGCTCGAATTCATCGATGATAT
CAGATCCACTAGTGGCCTATGCGGCCGCGGATCTGCCGGTCTCCCTATAGTGAGTCGTATTAATTTCGAT
AAGCCAGGTTAACCTGCATTAATGAATCGGCCAACGCGCGGGGAGAGGCGGTTTGCGTATTGGGCGCTCT
TCCGCTTCCTCGCTCACTGACTCGCTGCGCTCGGTCGTTCGGCTGCGGCGAGCGGTATCAGCTCACTCAA
AGGCGGTAATACGGTTATCCACAGAATCAGGGGATAACGCAGGAAAGAACATGTGAGCAAAAGGCCAGCA
AAAGGCCAGGAACCGTAAAAAGGCCGCGTTGCTGGCGTTTTTCCATAGGCTCCGCCCCCCTGACGAGCAT
CACAAAAATCGACGCTCAAGTCAGAGGTGGCGAAACCCGACAGGACTATAAAGATACCAGGCGTTTCCCC
CTGGAAGCTCCCTCGTGCGCTCTCCTGTTCCGACCCTGCCGCTTACCGGATACCTGTCCGCCTTTCTCCC
TTCGGGAAGCGTGGCGCTTTCTCATAGCTCACGCTGTAGGTATCTCAGTTCGGTGTAGGTCGTTCGCTCC
AAGCTGGGCTGTGTGCACGAACCCCCCGTTCAGCCCGACCGCTGCGCCTTATCCGGTAACTATCGTCTTG
AGTCCAACCCGGTAAGACACGACTTATCGCCACTGGCAGCAGCCACTGGTAACAGGATTAGCAGAGCGAG
GTATGTAGGCGGTGCTACAGAGTTCTTGAAGTGGTGGCCTAACTACGGCTACACTAGAAGAACAGTATTT
GGTATCTGCGCTCTGCTGAAGCCAGTTACCTTCGGAAAAAGAGTTGGTAGCTCTTGATCCGGCAAACAAA
CCACCGCTGGTAGCGGTGGTTTTTTTGTTTGCAAGCAGCAGATTACGCGCAGAAAAAAAGGATCTCAAGA
AGATCCTTTGATCTTTTCTACGGGGTCTGACGCTCAGTGGAACGAAAACTCACGTTAAGGGATTTTGGTC
ATGAGATTATCAAAAAGGATCTTCACCTAGATCCTTTTAAATTAAAAATGAAGTTTTAAATCAATCTAAA
GTATATATGAGTAAACTTGGTCTGACAGTTACCAATGCTTAATCAGTGAGGCACCTATCTCAGCGATCTG
TCTATTTCGTTCATCCATAGTTGCCTGACTCCCCGTCGTGTAGATAACTACGATACGGGAGGGCTTACCA
TCTGGCCCCAGTGCTGCAATGATACCGCGAGACCCACGCTCACCGGCTCCAGATTTATCAGCAATAAACC
AGCCAGCCGGAAGGGCCGAGCGCAGAAGTGGTCCTGCAACTTTATCCGCCTCCATCCAGTCTATTAATTG
TTGCCGGGAAGCTAGAGTAAGTAGTTCGCCAGTTAATAGTTTGCGCAACGTTGTTGCCATTGCTACAGGC
ATCGTGGTGTCACGCTCGTCGTTTGGTATGGCTTCATTCAGCTCCGGTTCCCAACGATCAAGGCGAGTTA
CATGATCCCCCATGTTGTGCAAAAAAGCGGTTAGCTCCTTCGGTCCTCCGATCGTTGTCAGAAGTAAGTT
GGCCGCAGTGTTATCACTCATGGTTATGGCAGCACTGCATAATTCTCTTACTGTCATGCCATCCGTAAGA
TGCTTTTCTGTGACTGGTGAGTACTCAACCAAGTCATTCTGAGAATAGTGTATGCGGCGACCGAGTTGCT
CTTGCCCGGCGTCAATACGGGATAATACCGCGCCACATAGCAGAACTTTAAAAGTGCTCATCATTGGAAA
ACGTTCTTCGGGGCGAAAACTCTCAAGGATCTTACCGCTGTTGAGATCCAGTTCGATGTAACCCACTCGT
GCACCCAACTGATCTTCAGCATCTTTTACTTTCACCAGCGTTTCTGGGTGAGCAAAAACAGGAAGGCAAA
ATGCCGCAAAAAAGGGAATAAGGGCGACACGGAAATGTTGAATACTCATACTCTTCCTTTTTCAATATTA
TTGAAGCATTTATCAGGGTTATTGTCTCATGAGCGGATACATATTTGAATGTATTTAGAAAAATAAACAA
ATAGGGGTTCCGCGCACATTTCCCCGAAAAGTGCCACCTGACGTCTAAGAAACCATTATTATCATGACAT
TAACCTATAAAAATAGGCGTATCACGAGGCCCTTTCGTCTCGCGCGTTTCGGTGATGACGGTGAAAACCT
CTGACACATGCAGCTCCCGGAGACGGTCACAGCTTGTCTGTAAGCGGATGCCGGGAGCAGACAAGCCCGT
CAGGGCGCGTCAGCGGGTGTTGGCGGGTGTCGGGGCTGGCTTAACTATGCGGCATCAGAGCAGATTGTAC
TGAGAGTGCACCATATGGACATATTGTCGTTAGAACGCGGCTACAATTAATACATAACCTTATGTATCAT
ACACATACGATTTAGGTGACACTATAGAACGCGGCCGCCAGCTGA
