>Addgene plasmid #44858 | pFA6a-link-yomRuby2-SpHis5 | addgene partial sequence | sequence record 63870 | Sp6 5'-ATTTAGGTGACACTATAG-3'
GGATCGGTGACGGTGCTGGTTTAATTAACATGGTGTCCAAAGGAGAGGAGTTAATCAAGGAAAACATGAG
AATGAAAGTTGTCATGGAGGGCTCCGTTAATGGTCACCAATTCAAGTGTACAGGGGAAGGTGAAGGTAAT
CCTTACATGGGTACACAAACTATGAGAATTAAAGTAATTGAAGGCGGACCACTACCATTTGCATTTGACA
TTCTGGCAACGTCATTCATGTACGGATCACGAACTTTCATCAAGTACCCTAAAGGTATACCAGACTTTTT
CAAGCAATCTTTTCCAGAGGGTTTTACATGGGAAAGGGTTACAAGATACGAAGATGGGGGTGTCGTCACA
GTTATGCAAGATACTTCATTAGAAGATGGCTGCCTTGTCTATCATGTGCAAGTAAGAGGGGTGAATTTTC
CTTCTAACGGACCTGTGATGCAGAAAAAGACCAAAGGTTGGGAACCAAATACTGAAATGATGTACCCAGC
TGATGGAGGTTTGAGAGGCTACACACACATGGCGCTTAAAGTTGATGGTGGAGGTCATTTGTCTTGTAGT
TTTGTTACCACTTATCGTTCTAAAAAGACTGTTGGCAATATCAAAATGCCAGGAATACATGCTGTAGACC
ACAGACTAGAAAGACTCGAAGAGAGCGATAACGAAATGTTCGTTGTACAGAGAGAGCATGCCGTAGCCAA
ATTTGCTGGCTTAGGCGGTGGTATGGATGAATTGTATAAGTAAGGCGCGCCACTTCTAAATAAGCGAATT
TCTTATGATTTATGATTTTTATTATTAAATAAGTTATAAAAAA
