>Addgene plasmid #44858 | pFA6a-link-yomRuby2-SpHis5 | addgene partial sequence | sequence record 63961 | T7 5'-TAATACGACTCACTATAGGG-3'
GGATCTGATATCATCGATGAATTCGAGCTCGTTTAAACTGGATGGCGGCGTTAGTATCGAATCGACAGCA
GTATAGCGACCAGCATTCACATACGATTGACGCATGATATTACTTTCTGCGCACTTAACTTCGCATCTGG
GCAGATGATGTCGAGGCGAAAAAAAATATAAATCACGCTAACATTTGATTAAAATAGAACAACTACAATA
TAAAAAAACTATACAAATGACAAGTTCTTGAAAACAAGAATCTTTTTATTGTCAGTACTCTTTACAACAC
TCCCTTCGTGCTTGGGACTTCAGAACTTCCAGTAAGACTAGTAGCCGCGCGCATGGCAACAGCCAGAGAT
TTAAAAGCGCTTTCAGCACGATGATGGTCATTACTACCATATAAGCAGGTAACATGCAAAGTAATTCCAG
CTGCTACCGAAAAGGAATATAGTAAGTGAGGGATCATTTCACAGGACAATTCCCCAACCTTTTCACGCTT
TAATCCCAAATCGATAACAGCATAGGGCCGTCCCGACAAGTCAACTACGCTTCTAGAAAGAGCTTCGTCA
AGTGGACAATAAGCATGTCCAAATCTTTTAACGCCGGCAAAGTTACTCATAGCCTGCTTGAATGCAATAC
CAAGTGCAATAGCAGTATCTTCTGCAGTGTGATGATCATCGATGATTAAATCACCTCTTGAGTAAAGTCG
TAAGCTCCAGCCTGCATGTTTAGCCAGTGCATGATACATGTGATCCAAGAATCCAATTCCCGTGTCTACT
TGGATTACTTGTTCTCCCTTTTGGTTTGT
